Addgene plasmid #1555: L3563
Purpose: (Empty Backbone)
Depositing lab: Andrew Fire. Depositing organization: Carnegie Institution for Science.
Backbone
  Vector backbone: Unknown
  Backbone size (bp): 6921
  Vector type: Worm Expression
Growth in bacteria
  Bacterial resistance: Ampicillin, 100 μg/mL
  Growth temperature: 37°C
  Growth strain: DH5alpha
  Copy number: Unknown
Gene/Insert
  Gene/Insert name: None
  Tag / fusion protein: myo3-2341, myo3Tsa, IVSA, gfpN, IVSR, gfpF64L, gfpS65T, IVSS, gfpY145F, gfpM153A, IVST, gfpC, IVSM, IVSL, decoy
  Cloning method: Restriction Enzyme
Terms and licenses: Academic/Nonprofit Terms; Industry Terms: Not Available to Industry
Depositor comments: See Fire Lab Vector Kit Documentation 1997. Fire Lab Miniprep Number pPD115.51, Ligation number L3563.
How to cite: L3563 was a gift from Andrew Fire (Addgene plasmid # 1555 ; http://n2t.net/addgene:1555 ; RRID:Addgene_1555)
