[The description below was written by a language model from this plasmid's Addgene catalogue record and pLannotate feature annotations shown in this document.]
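Description:
L3563 (Fire Lab miniprep pPD115.51) is a worm expression vector from the 1997 Fire Lab vector kit, catalogued as an empty backbone of about 6.9 kb for use in Caenorhabditis elegans. The parental backbone is recorded as unknown. The annotated bacterial portion is pUC/pBR322-like, with a high-copy ColE1/pMB1-type origin, a β-lactamase gene under its own promoter for ampicillin selection in E. coli, short remnants of the rop, bom and lacI regions, and a lac promoter/operator with CAP site next to a fragment of the pUC18/19 polylinker.

The payload is described only through the module list in the tag field. It begins with myo3-2341 and myo3Tsa, which by their names are upstream and start-region sequence from the myo-3 gene; in C. elegans this gene encodes a body-wall muscle myosin heavy chain, although the record does not itself state the expression pattern. The first roughly 2.4 kb of the sequence, where this segment would presumably lie, carries no automatic annotation. Next comes a GFP coding region assembled from N-terminal and C-terminal segments and carrying the substitutions F64L, S65T, Y145F and M153A. It is interrupted and flanked by several IVS elements, the synthetic introns used in this vector series to improve expression in worms. The feature table detects this as an Aequorea-derived GFP fragment spanning about 870 nt, a length consistent with intron-interrupted coding sequence. A downstream match to a C. elegans aex-5 fragment is annotated, but the record does not explain its function. The listed "decoy" module is also not defined in the record.

The construct would serve as a myo-3-driven GFP reporter or as a cloning scaffold for fusions made by restriction cloning.
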