Features (pLannotate 1.2.2; 12 found; start..end, strand, type, name):
   2397..2413    -  misc_feature   MCS (fragment): pUC18/19 multiple cloning site
   2506..3372    +  CDS            vsfGFP-9 (fragment): vsfGFP-9 is a basic (constitutively fluorescent) green fluorescent protein published in 2015, derived from Aequorea victoria. It has low acid sensitivity.
   4045..4197    +  CDS            aex-5 (fragment): AEX5_CAEEL - Also known as kpc-3 From Caenorhabditis elegans.
   4325..4360    +  CDS            rop (fragment): Rop protein, which maintains plasmids at low copy number; rop
   4462..4561    +  misc_feature   bom (fragment): basis of mobility region from pBR322
   4659..4763    +  promoter       AmpR promoter: bla
   4764..5624    +  CDS            AmpR: β-lactamase; bla; confers resistance to ampicillin, carbenicillin, and related antibiotics
   5795..6383    +  rep_origin     ori: high-copy-number ColE1/pMB1/pBR322/pUC origin of replication
   6566..6658    +  CDS            lacI (fragment): lac repressor; lacI; The lac repressor binds to the lac operator to inhibit transcription in E. coli. This inhibition can be relieved by adding lactose or isopropyl-β-D-thiogalactopyranoside (IPTG).
   6671..6692    +  protein_bind   CAP binding site: CAP binding activates transcription in the presence of cAMP. E. coli catabolite activator protein
   6707..6737    +  promoter       lac promoter: promoter for the E. coli lac operon
   6745..6761    +  protein_bind   lac operator: The lac repressor binds to the lac operator to inhibit transcription in E. coli. This inhibition can be relieved by adding lactose or isopropyl-β-D-thiogalactopyranoside (IPTG). lac repressor encoded by lacI
>Addgene plasmid #1555 | L3563 | depositor full sequence | sequence record 165 | Author sequence
AAGCTTGGGCTGCAGGTCGGCTATAATAAGTTCTTGAATAAAATAATTTTCCCGACAAAACATGAGTATT
TCTTTCGAAAATAAAAGTGCAGGCTAATTAGAGATTATTCTGTAATTAACTGCATAATTTGTCACGTGCC
ATAGTTTTACATTCCACTACGTCATAGTTCTTAAAATACTAATCTCCTGAAAATAGAAGTAGGTGAAGAA
AGTTTAATTATCAGTTCTAAAATGACAATTGATCTTTGGAATATGTTCTGAAACTACCGATCATTGAACA
GATGCTATTTGAATGATATAGAATTGTATATTTGCAATTTCTGAAACGCGTTCTTAAAGGCACACAGATT
AATTCAAAAGGGTCTGGCCGCAAAAAGGTTTATGGTGGCCGATTTTGAGTTTTGTGTGTGATTGCTTTTT
CACAATCAGTGTTTTCAGGATTATGTGATGAACTAGATCTTCAAGTTTCGTTACATTTCATATGTTTTCG
GAACTCACGAAGTACATATTGGGTATTGTGCTCAAAAAATTCAGCAATCAGCTTCGCTCCGCTGACTTTA
GAACCCAAAAAAATAGTATGGCCAAACTGACTGTGTTACGATCATTTCAATTTTTCAATACATATTTAAG
ATTTCTAAGAGTAAGAAGGTCAAAAACTGTTCTGGAATACATATATATTTTTCAGGTTACAATTAGTCAA
AAAGTGCACTGAAATATACGTTTTAATTTCACGAATAACCCAATTAGTTCAATGTATTTTTGGTCAACCA
ACGTTAAAGTTTGGCTTCCAACCAATTATCATTTCTGATCAACCACAATGTTTTTTCTTTATCTGCAAGT
TAATTTTTTATTTTTATCCAGATGTTTGGCATATTTTTCAATTCTTCACTAGCGCCCACTTCTTGCACTT
CCGGCGCCCTGAATCTAATGCATCTGTTGCAAGAATTGAAAGACCAATCAACACATTGTTTTCTTCACGA
GATACTGAAGAAAATGAATAAAAACAGAGAAAAAGAGCCATGTGATTAGTGACAACTGTTGCTAACAGAT
ACCATAGCTTGGACTTGGTACGTGATGGCAACGTATGGGTCAACAAAAATGATTGCAGAGGGGGTGCAAA
ACAGTCAAGTCGAGAAAATATGAAAAACAGAAAACAAAGAACAGAAAAATGGGTTTGAGAGTCAGTATAA
TTTATAAAAGAAAAATTGTACATAGAAATTAACCATTTTTGTAGAAGAAGTTATTTTTCAAGCATCGTTA
AAAATTATTCAAAGCACCTTATTTCATATTTAATTTTAAACATGGTTAAATGAACAACACGGTGCGCAAT
CAGGAAAACTTGAAATCTGAAACTGTTGTTGTGATCTTCTTCGCAACTGTTCAGATAGCACTAGTGTAAT
GTTAAGAGTGCGCGAATATAATGGAATATAATGGATCACACCTCCTGCCATCAGGTAAACGTCTCTGTTA
TCACATATTTCCAACTATTAAATTTTTACCTTTTACAGTTTTACATTTTTTTGAAAAAAGTAACTTTTTG
TCTTCAAAATCCCTGACGAAAATATCAAATATTTTAATCGAGACTGCAGAGGAACCGATTGATGATTTGG
AAAATCCAGCTTTACCTGTGTAAGAACTGAAAAGTTTCATAACCCTAGGGTATTCCCAGTTACATTCCCC
ACTGGCTAACAATAGCACCCAGTTTTTCATCACCTTTCTTCAAATTTCTCGGCGATTTGTTAAAAACAAA
ATTTGTGTCCCTTCTCTGATATCTCTATGTCTCTAAACACAAGTTCATCGGAAAACGAAGGAGGGTAGGT
GTTGGTTGGGCTCCCGAAGTGAAAATAGAAGAGCAAGAATAGAATATTAGAGAGAGAGTGCAGAGAGGGC
GGGATAGCTCCCGGGATTCCGTTTTCTTCTTCTTTATCTTCAACGATGATGTGTGTGCGTGTTGTATAGA
TTCTGTTGCTCCCCCACAACTCGCTCCGAAGGCTCAATACAATTCAATTGATATTGGAGGAGAGCCTACC
GGAGTGGGAGGATAAGAAGAAACATAAGAAGAAGAAGAAGAAGAAGCATGCTTCTGGTTTTTGATGCTAT
GAAAACGGCACAAAAAGATGATTGAGGTCCCTTTTCAATACCTTCTCTCATCTTTCAAATCCCATTGAAA
CCTAAAACTTCTCACCACGCTTTACCATTGTTCTCCAAAAACTTATAGCAATGTCTATAACTTTTTTATC
TCTGAAAAGCAGTGTTCCATTTTTCTTTTTCCTATTTTATTTCAATTGTTTCTCACATTTCGTTTGGATT
CTTTGCTTGTCAACCAGCTTCTTCTTCCACTTTTACCGTCTAATTTTCAGGGCAGGGAGCCATCAAACCC
ACGACCACTAGATCCATCTAGAGGATCCCCGGGATTGGCCAAAGGACCCAAAGGTATGTTTCGAATGATA
CTAACATAACATAGAACATTTTCAGGAGGACCCTTGGAGGGTACCGGTAGAAAAAATGAGTAAAGGAGAA
GAACTTTTCACTGGAGTTGTCCCAATTCTTGTTGAATTAGATGGTGATGTTAATGGGCACAAATTTTCTG
TCAGTGGAGAGGGTGAAGGTGATGCAACATACGGAAAACTTACCCTTAAATTTATTTGCACTACTGGAAA
ACTACCTGTTCCATGGGTAAGTTTAAACATATATATACTAACTAACCCTGATTATTTAAATTTTCAGCCA
ACACTTGTCACTACTCTCACTTATGGTGTTCAATGCTTCTCGAGATACCCAGATCATATGAAACAGCATG
ACTTTTTCAAGAGTGCCATGCCCGAAGGTTATGTACAGGAAAGAACTATATTTTTCAAAGATGACGGGAA
CTACAAGACACGTAAGTTTAAACAGTTCGGTACTAACTAACCATACATATTTAAATTTTCAGGTGCTGAA
GTCAAGTTTGAAGGTGATACCCTTGTTAATAGAATCGAGTTAAAAGGTATTGATTTTAAAGAAGATGGAA
ACATTCTTGGACACAAATTGGAATACAACTTCAACTCACACAACGTATACATCGCAGCAGACAAACAAAA
GAATGGAATCAAAGTTGTAAGTTTAAACATGATTTTACTAACTAACTAATCTGATTTAAATTTTCAGAAC
TTCAAAATTAGACACAACATTGAAGATGGAAGCGTTCAACTAGCAGACCATTATCAACAAAATACTCCAA
TTGGCGATGGCCCTGTCCTTTTACCAGACAACCATTACCTGTCCACACAATCTGCCCTTTCGAAAGATCC
CAACGAAAAGAGAGACCACATGGTCCTTCTTGAGTTTGTAACAGCTGCTGGGATTACACATGGCATGGAT
GAACTATACAAATAGCATTCGTAGAATTGTAAGTTTAAACTTTCTCATACTAACTAACGCGCTCTATTTA
AATTTTCAGAATTCCAACTGAGCGCCGGTCGCTACCATTACCAACTTGTCTGGTGTCAAAAATAATAGGG
GCCGCTGTCATCAGAGTAAGTTTAAACTGAGTTCTACTAACTAACGAGTAATATTTAAATTTTCAGCATC
TCGCGCCCGTGCCTCTGACTTCTAAGTCCAATTACTCTTCAACATCCCTACATGCTCTTTCTCCCTGTGC
TCCCACCCCCTATTTTTGTTATTATCAAAAAACTTCTCTTAATTTCTTTGTTTTTTAGCTTCTTTTAAGT
CACCTCTAACAATGAAATTGTGTAGATTCAAAAATAGAATTAATTCGTAATAAAAAGTCGAAAAAAATTG
TGCTCCCTCCCCCCATTAATAATAATTCTATCCCAAAATCTACACAATGTTCTGTGTACACTTCTTATGT
TTTTTACTTCTGATAAATTTTTTTGAAACATCATAGAAAAAACCGCACACAAAATACCTTATCATATGTT
ACGTTTCAGTTTATGACCGCAATTTTTATTTCTTCGCACGTCTGGGCCTCTCATGACGTCAAATCATGCT
CATCGTGAAAAAGTTTTGGAGTATTTTTGGAATTTTTCAATCAAGTGAAAGTTTATGAAATTAATTTTCC
TGCTTTTGCTTTTTGGGGTTTCCCCTATTGTTTGTCAAGATTTCGAGGACGGCGTTTTTCTTGCTAAAAT
CACAAGTATTGATGAGCACGATGCAAGAAAGATCGGAAGAAGGTTTGGGTTTGAGGCTCAGTGGAAGGTG
AGTAGAAGTTGATAATTTGAAAGTGGAGTAGTGTCTATGGGGTTTTTGCCTTAAATGACAGAATACATTC
CCAATATACCAAACATAACTGTTTCCTACTAGTCGGCCGTACGGGCCCTTTCGTCTCGCGCGTTTCGGTG
ATGACGGTGAAAACCTCTGACACATGCAGCTCCCGGAGACGGTCACAGCTTGTCTGTAAGCGGATGCCGG
GAGCAGACAAGCCCGTCAGGGCGCGTCAGCGGGTGTTGGCGGGTGTCGGGGCTGGCTTAACTATGCGGCA
TCAGAGCAGATTGTACTGAGAGTGCACCATATGCGGTGTGAAATACCGCACAGATGCGTAAGGAGAAAAT
ACCGCATCAGGCGGCCTTAAGGGCCTCGTGATACGCCTATTTTTATAGGTTAATGTCATGATAATAATGG
TTTCTTAGACGTCAGGTGGCACTTTTCGGGGAAATGTGCGCGGAACCCCTATTTGTTTATTTTTCTAAAT
ACATTCAAATATGTATCCGCTCATGAGACAATAACCCTGATAAATGCTTCAATAATATTGAAAAAGGAAG
AGTATGAGTATTCAACATTTCCGTGTCGCCCTTATTCCCTTTTTTGCGGCATTTTGCCTTCCTGTTTTTG
CTCACCCAGAAACGCTGGTGAAAGTAAAAGATGCTGAAGATCAGTTGGGTGCACGAGTGGGTTACATCGA
ACTGGATCTCAACAGCGGTAAGATCCTTGAGAGTTTTCGCCCCGAAGAACGTTTTCCAATGATGAGCACT
TTTAAAGTTCTGCTATGTGGCGCGGTATTATCCCGTATTGACGCCGGGCAAGAGCAACTCGGTCGCCGCA
TACACTATTCTCAGAATGACTTGGTTGAGTACTCACCAGTCACAGAAAAGCATCTTACGGATGGCATGAC
AGTAAGAGAATTATGCAGTGCTGCCATAACCATGAGTGATAACACTGCGGCCAACTTACTTCTGACAACG
ATCGGAGGACCGAAGGAGCTAACCGCTTTTTTGCACAACATGGGGGATCATGTAACTCGCCTTGATCGTT
GGGAACCGGAGCTGAATGAAGCCATACCAAACGACGAGCGTGACACCACGATGCCTGTAGCAATGGCAAC
AACGTTGCGCAAACTATTAACTGGCGAACTACTTACTCTAGCTTCCCGGCAACAATTAATAGACTGGATG
GAGGCGGATAAAGTTGCAGGACCACTTCTGCGCTCGGCCCTTCCGGCTGGCTGGTTTATTGCTGATAAAT
CTGGAGCCGGTGAGCGTGGGTCTCGCGGTATCATTGCAGCACTGGGGCCAGATGGTAAGCCCTCCCGTAT
CGTAGTTATCTACACGACGGGGAGTCAGGCAACTATGGATGAACGAAATAGACAGATCGCTGAGATAGGT
GCCTCACTGATTAAGCATTGGTAACTGTCAGACCAAGTTTACTCATATATACTTTAGATTGATTTAAAAC
TTCATTTTTAATTTAAAAGGATCTAGGTGAAGATCCTTTTTGATAATCTCATGACCAAAATCCCTTAACG
TGAGTTTTCGTTCCACTGAGCGTCAGACCCCGTAGAAAAGATCAAAGGATCTTCTTGAGATCCTTTTTTT
CTGCGCGTAATCTGCTGCTTGCAAACAAAAAAACCACCGCTACCAGCGGTGGTTTGTTTGCCGGATCAAG
AGCTACCAACTCTTTTTCCGAAGGTAACTGGCTTCAGCAGAGCGCAGATACCAAATACTGTCCTTCTAGT
GTAGCCGTAGTTAGGCCACCACTTCAAGAACTCTGTAGCACCGCCTACATACCTCGCTCTGCTAATCCTG
TTACCAGTGGCTGCTGCCAGTGGCGATAAGTCGTGTCTTACCGGGTTGGACTCAAGACGATAGTTACCGG
ATAAGGCGCAGCGGTCGGGCTGAACGGGGGGTTCGTGCACACAGCCCAGCTTGGAGCGAACGACCTACAC
CGAACTGAGATACCTACAGCGTGAGCATTGAGAAAGCGCCACGCTTCCCGAAGGGAGAAAGGCGGACAGG
TATCCGGTAAGCGGCAGGGTCGGAACAGGAGAGCGCACGAGGGAGCTTCCAGGGGGAAACGCCTGGTATC
TTTATAGTCCTGTCGGGTTTCGCCACCTCTGACTTGAGCGTCGATTTTTGTGATGCTCGTCAGGGGGGCG
GAGCCTATGGAAAAACGCCAGCAACGCGGCCTTTTTACGGTTCCTGGCCTTTTGCTGGCCTTTTGCTCAC
ATGTTCTTTCCTGCGTTATCCCCTGATTCTGTGGATAACCGTATTACCGCCTTTGAGTGAGCTGATACCG
CTCGCCGCAGCCGAACGACCGAGCGCAGCGAGTCAGTGAGCGAGGAAGCGGAAGAGCGCCCAATACGCAA
ACCGCCTCTCCCCGCGCGTTGGCCGATTCATTAATGCAGCTGGCACGACAGGTTTCCCGACTGGAAAGCG
GGCAGTGAGCGCAACGCAATTAATGTGAGTTAGCTCACTCATTAGGCACCCCAGGCTTTACACTTTATGC
TTCCGGCTCGTATGTTGTGTGGAATTGTGAGCGGATAACAATTTCACACAGGAAACAGCTATGACCATGA
TTACGCCAAGCTGTAAGTTTAAACATGATCTTACTAACTAACTATTCTCATTTAAATTTTCAGAGCTTAA
AAATGGCTGAAATCACTCACAACGATGGATACGCTAACAACTTGGAAATGAAAT
