>Addgene plasmid #1555 | L3563 | addgene partial sequence | sequence record 16692 | 1555_m13reverse
GNGTTACTGATCTTACTAACTAACTATTCTCATTTAAATTTTCAGAGCTTAAAAATGGCTGANCTCACTC
ACAACGATGGATACGCTAACAACTTGGAAATGAAANAAGCTTGGGCTGCAGGTCGGCTATAATAAGTTCT
TGAATAAAATAATTTTCCCGACAAAACATGAGTATTTCTTTCGAAAATAAAAGTGCAGGCTAATTAGAGA
TTATTCTGTAATTAACTGCATAATTTGTCACGTGCCATAGTTTTACATTCCACTACGTCATAGTTCTTAA
AATACTAATCTCCTGAAAATAGAAGTAGGTGAAGAAAGTTTAATTATCAGTTCTAAAATGACAATTGATC
TTTGGAATATGTTCTGAAACTACCGATCATTGAACAGATGCTATTTGAATGATATAGAATTGTATATTTG
CAATTTCTGAAACGCGTTCTTAAAGGCACACAGATTAATTCAAAAGGGTCTGGCCGCAAAAAGGTTTATG
GTGGCCGATTTTGAGTTTTGTGTGTGATTGCTTTTTCACAATCAGTGTTTTCAGGATTATGTGATGAACT
AGATCTTCAAGTTTCGTTACATTTCATATGTTTTCGGAACTCACGAAGTACATATTGGGTATTGTGCTCA
AAAAATTCAGCAATCAGCTTCGCTCCGCTGACTTTAGAACCCAAAAAAATAGTATGGCCAAACTGACTGT
GTTACGATCATTTCAATTTTTCAATACATATTTAAGATTTCTAAGAGTAAGAAGGTCAAAAACTGTTCTG
GAATACATATATATTTTTCAGGTTACAATTAGTCAAAAAGTGCACTGAAATATACGTTTTAATTTCACGA
ATAACCCAATTAGTTCAATGTATTTTTGGTCAACCCAACGTTAANGTTNGGCTTCCAACCCAATTATCAT
TTCTGATCCACCACNATGGTTTTTCTTTATCNGCAAGTTAATTTTTTATTTTATCCCAGANGTTTGGCAT
ATTTTTCCAATTCTTCACTAGCGCCCNCTTCCTGGCCNTTCCGGGNCCCTGAANCCNANGGCNTCNGGTG
CAAGNANTGGAAAGAACCANNCANCCCNTGGGTTTCCTNCCNGAGANACCGGAGNAAATGGATTAAACCG
GAAAAAAGAGCCCGNGGATNAGGGCCANCNGTGNCTAACAAACCCNNACCTGGACTGGNACCGGAGGCNC
CCTNGGGNCNCCAANNGATGCGANGGGGGNCCAACCCCCCGNCCGGAAANTTGGAANCCNAACNNGGCCC
CAAAGGGGGTGGGANCCCTTTTTTNAAANAAATNGGCCAAAATNCCNTTTNNAAAANNTTTNCCNNNCCT
AAAATNCCNNCCCNTTTTTTTTT
